Addgene plasmid #26715: pLKO.1-puro-cfSec15A_2
Depositing lab: Keith Mostov. Depositing organization: University of California, San Francisco (UCSF). Publication: A molecular network for de novo generation of the apical surface and lumen. Bryant DM, Datta A, Rodriguez-Fraticelli AE, Peranen J, Martin-Belmonte F, Mostov KE. Nat Cell Biol. 2010 Nov;12(11):1035-45. doi: 10.1038/ncb2106. Epub 2010 Oct 3. PubMed 20890297.
Backbone
  Vector backbone: pLKO.1-puro
  Backbone size w/o insert (bp): 7000
  Vector type: Mammalian Expression, Lentiviral, RNAi
  Selectable markers: Puromycin
Growth in bacteria
  Bacterial resistance: Ampicillin, 100 μg/mL
  Growth temperature: 37°C
  Growth strain: Stbl3
  Copy number: High Copy
Gene/Insert
  Gene/Insert name: Dog Sec15A RNAi (alt name: EXOC6)
  gRNA/shRNA sequence: GAGGATGAGAATGAAGAGG
  Species: C. familiaris (dog RNAi)
  Mutation: Dog Sec15A RNAi.
  Entrez Gene: EXOC6 (a.k.a. SEC15A, SEC15L, SEC15L1)
  Cloning method: Restriction Enzyme; 5′ cloning site AgeI (destroyed during cloning); 3′ cloning site EcoRI (destroyed during cloning)
  Sequencing primers: 5′ LKO.1 5'
Terms and licenses: Academic/Nonprofit Terms; Industry Terms: Not Available to Industry
Depositor comments: RNAi designed against dog Sec15A, matches multiple species including dog, but not mouse or human. Does not match Sec15B. RNAi target sequence is: 5'-GAGGATGAGAATGAAGAGG-3'.
How to cite: pLKO.1-puro-cfSec15A_2 was a gift from Keith Mostov (Addgene plasmid # 26715 ; http://n2t.net/addgene:26715 ; RRID:Addgene_26715)
