[The description below was written by a language model from this plasmid's Addgene catalogue record.]
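Description:
pLKO.1-puro-cfSec15A_2 is a lentiviral RNAi plasmid built on the pLKO.1-puro backbone (about 7 kb without insert) for stable knockdown of canine Sec15A, also known as EXOC6, a subunit of the exocyst vesicle-tethering complex. It is maintained in bacteria as a high-copy plasmid under ampicillin selection, with a recombination-deficient strain recorded as the propagation host, as is common for lentiviral vectors carrying repeated LTR sequences. In mammalian cells, transduced or transfected populations are selected with puromycin.

The payload is a short hairpin RNA cassette directed against a 19-nucleotide target in dog Sec15A, cloned between the AgeI and EcoRI sites of the backbone, both of which were destroyed during cloning. The record does not provide a feature table or name the promoter. In the standard pLKO.1 design, hairpins inserted at this position are transcribed from a human U6 RNA polymerase III promoter, while a separate cassette expresses the puromycin resistance gene, all flanked by lentiviral LTRs and packaging elements so the region can be packaged into virus when helper plasmids are supplied in trans. According to the depositor's notes, the target sequence matches Sec15A in several species including dog, but not mouse or human, and it does not match the paralogue Sec15B, so the knockdown should be isoform-specific. The "_2" suffix suggests it is one of several hairpins against this gene.

The associated publication concerns the molecular network that generates the apical surface and lumen de novo, consistent with use of this construct to deplete Sec15A in dog-derived epithelial cells in studies of polarized membrane trafficking.
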