>Addgene plasmid #26715 | pLKO.1-puro-cfSec15A_2 | depositor partial sequence | sequence record 12636 | Author sequence
GAGGATGAGAATGAAGAGG
