>Addgene plasmid #26715 | pLKO.1-puro-cfSec15A_2 | addgene partial sequence | sequence record 32956 | 26715 with hU6-F
CTGTTAGAGAGATAATTGGAATTAATTTGACTGTAAACACAAAGATATTAGTACAAAATACGTGACGTAG
AAAGTAATAATTTCTTGGGTAGTTTGCAGTTTTAAAATTATGTTTTAAAATGGACTATCATATGCTTACC
GTAACTTGAAAGTATTTCGATTTCTTGGCTTTATATATCTTGTGGAAAGGACGAAACACCGGGAGGATGA
GAATGAAGAGGCTCGAGCCTCTTCATTCTCATCCTCTTTTTGAATTCTCGACCTCGAGACAAATGGCAGT
ATTCATCCACAATTTTAAAAGAAAAGGGGGGATTGGGGGGTACAGTGCAGGGGAAAGAATAGTAGACATA
ATAGCCACAGACATACAAACTAAAGAATTACAAAAACAAATTACAAAAATTCAAAATTTTCGGGTTTATT
ACAGGGACAGCAGAGATCCACTTTGGCCGCGGCTCGAGGGGGTTGGGGTTGCGCCTTTTCCAAGGCAGCC
CTGGGTTTGCGCAGGGACGCGGCTGCTCTGGGCGTGGTTCCGGGAAACGCAGCGGCGCCGACCCTGGGTC
TCGCACATTCTTCACGTCCGTTCGCAGCGTCACCCGGATCTTCGCCGCTACCCTTGTGGGCCCCCCGGCG
ACGCTTCCTGCTCCGCCCCTAAGTCGGGAAGGTTCCTTGCGGTTCGCGGCGTGCCGGACGTGACAAACGG
AAGCCGCACGTCTCACTAGTACCCTCGCAGACGGACAGCGCCAGGGAGCAATGGCAGCGCGCCGACCGCG
ATGGGCTGTGGCCAATAG
